>Addgene plasmid #29438 | pcDNA5FRT/FLAG-Ino80 ΔN-EQ (267-1556) | addgene full sequence | sequence record 341962 | Addgene NGS Result
GACATTGATTATTGACTAGTTATTAATAGTAATCAATTACGGGGTCATTAGTTCATAGCCCATATATGGA
GTTCCGCGTTACATAACTTACGGTAAATGGCCCGCCTGGCTGACCGCCCAACGACCCCCGCCCATTGACG
TCAATAATGACGTATGTTCCCATAGTAACGCCAATAGGGACTTTCCATTGACGTCAATGGGTGGAGTATT
TACGGTAAACTGCCCACTTGGCAGTACATCAAGTGTATCATATGCCAAGTACGCCCCCTATTGACGTCAA
TGACGGTAAATGGCCCGCCTGGCATTATGCCCAGTACATGACCTTATGGGACTTTCCTACTTGGCAGTAC
ATCTACGTATTAGTCATCGCTATTACCATGGTGATGCGGTTTTGGCAGTACATCAATGGGCGTGGATAGC
GGTTTGACTCACGGGGATTTCCAAGTCTCCACCCCATTGACGTCAATGGGAGTTTGTTTTGGCACCAAAA
TCAACGGGACTTTCCAAAATGTCGTAACAACTCCGCCCCATTGACGCAAATGGGCGGTAGGCGTGTACGG
TGGGAGGTCTATATAAGCAGAGCTCTCTGGCTAACTAGAGAACCCACTGCTTACTGGCTTATCGAAATTA
ATACGACTCACTATAGGGAGACCCAAGCTGGCTAGCATGCCAGACTACAAGGACGATGATGACAAGCTCG
ACCACTTATCCATTGAGCAGCTGAATGCTCGTCGCAGGAAAGTATGGCTCAGCATTGTGAAAAAGGAACT
ACCAAAGGCAAATAAGCAGAAAGCTTCAGCTCGTAACCTGTTTCTCACCAATAGCCGAAAGCTTGCTCAC
CAGTGCATGAAGGAGGTGCGTCGAGCTGCCTTGCAGGCCCAGAAGAACTGTAAGGAAACCTTGCCTCGTG
CCCGCCGCCTCACCAAGGAGATGCTTCTGTACTGGAAGAAATATGAGAAAGTAGAGAAGGAGCACCGCAA
GAGAGCAGAGAAGGAAGCTTTGGAGCAGCGGAAGTTGGATGAGGAAATGCGGGAGGCCAAGAGGCAACAG
CGAAAACTCAACTTCTTAATTACCCAGACAGAGTTGTATGCCCATTTCATGAGTCGCAAACGAGATATGG
GTCATGATGGTATCCAGGAAGAAATCCTAAGGAAACTGGAAGACAGTTCTACCCAGAGACAAATCGATAT
AGGTGGAGGAGTGGTAGTTAACATCACACAGGAGGATTATGATAGTAACCATTTTAAAGCCCAGGCCCTG
AAGAATGCTGAAAATGCTTACCATATTCACCAAGCTCGGACAAGGTCATTTGATGAAGATGCAAAAGAAA
GTCGAGCAGCTGCCCTACGGGCAGCAAACAAGTCTGGCACTGGGTTTGGGGAGAGTTATAGCCTGGCTAA
CCCATCTATCCGGGCTGGTGAGGATATTCCACAGCCCACAATTTTTAATGGCAAATTGAAAGGTTATCAA
CTGAAAGGCATGAATTGGTTGGCCAATCTATATGAACAGGGTATTAATGGCATTCTTGCTGATGAAATGG
GCCTTGGTAAAACAGTACAGAGCATTGCCCTTCTGGCCCATCTGGCTGAGAGAGAGAACATTTGGGGACC
TTTCTTAATAATTTCACCTGCGTCTACACTTAACAATTGGCACCAGGAGTTTACTAGATTTGTTCCTAAA
TTTAAGGTGCTACCATATTGGGGAAATCCTCATGATAGAAAAGTCATCAGAAGGTTCTGGAGTCAGAAGA
CCCTCTACACTCAGGATGCCCCCTTCCATGTGGTTATTACCAGCTATCAGCTGGTGGTGCAGGATGTAAA
GTATTTCCAGCGGGTCAAGTGGCAATACATGGTACTGGATCAGGCTCAGGCGCTCAAGAGTAGTTCCAGT
GTTCGTTGGAAGATCCTCTTACAGTTCCAGTGTCGGAATCGGCTTTTGCTAACCGGGACCCCAATTCAGA
ACACCATGGCAGAGCTTTGGGCTCTGCTGCATTTCATTATGCCAACATTATTTGATTCACATGAGGAATT
TAATGAATGGTTTTCCAAGGACATTGAGAGCCATGCCGAAAACAAATCTGCTATTGATGAGAATCAACTT
TCTCGCTTACACATGATTTTGAAGCCATTTATGCTGAGGAGAATCAAGAAAGATGTGGAAAATGAATTAT
CTGACAAGATTGAGATTCTAATGTATTGCCAACTGACCAGCCGACAGAAGCTGCTATATCAGGCACTAAA
GAACAAAATTTCCATTGAGGATTTATTGCAGTCTTCTATGGGCTCTACCCAACAAGCACAGAACACCACC
AGCAGCCTCATGAATCTGGTCATGCAGTTTAGGAAGGTGTGTAATCACCCGGAGTTATTTGAACGGCAAG
AAACTTGGTCTCCATTTCATATTTCCCTAAAGCCATACCACATTTCAAAGTTTATCTACCGTCATGGACA
GATCAGGGTCTTCAATCATTCACGAGACAGGTGGTTAAGGGTTCTTTCTCCATTTGCACCAGACTATATC
CAACGGTCTCTCTTTCACAGAAAAGGTATTAATGAAGAAAGCTGTTTCTCTTTCCTTCGCTTTATTGATA
TATCTCCAGCAGAAATGGCAAACCTTATGCTTCAGGGACTTTTGGCCAGATGGTTAGCTCTTTTCCTGTC
TCTGAAAGCCTCCTACAGGCTCCATCAGCTACGCTCCTGGGGAGCGCCAGAAGGGGAGAGCCACCAGAGA
TACCTGAGGAACAAGGATTTCCTTCTTGGGGTTAATTTTCCACTCTCCTTTCCAAACCTTTGCAGCTGCC
CTTTGTTAAAGTCTCTTGTTTTCAGCAGCCACTGTAAAGCAGTGAGTGGCTACTCAGACCAGGTTGTCCA
TCAGCGGAGATCAGCTACCTCCTCGCTGCGTCGCTGCCTGCTCACTGAGCTGCCATCTTTTTTGTGTGTG
GCCAGTCCACGAGTTACCGCAGTGCCATTGGATTCTTACTGCAATGACCGAAGTGCAGAATATGAAAGGC
GAGTTCTGAAGGAAGGAGGGAGTCTGGCAGCCAAGCAGTGTTTGTTGAATGGGGCCCCTGAACTGGCTGC
AGACTGGCTAAATAGACGATCACAGTTCTTCCCAGAGCCAGCTGGAGGTCTGTGGAGCATCAGACCTCAG
AATGGCTGGTCTTTCATCAGGATTCCAGGCAAGGAGAGCCTCATCACTGACAGTGGAAAGCTGTATGCCC
TTGATGTCCTGCTGACTCGGCTCAAGTCTCAAGGGCATAGGGTCCTTATCTACTCCCAGATGACCAGGAT
GATAGACCTACTGGAGGAATACATGGTTTACAGGAAGCATACCTACATGAGGCTTGATGGCTCATCCAAG
ATCTCGGAGAGGCGAGACATGGTTGCTGATTTTCAGAACAGGAATGACATCTTTGTGTTCCTGTTAAGCA
CACGAGCTGGAGGACTGGGTATCAATCTCACTGCTGCAGACACAGTGATTTTCTATGATAGCGACTGGAA
CCCCACTGTGGACCAGCAGGCCATGGACAGGGCCCACCGCTTAGGGCAGACAAAGCAGGTTACTGTGTAC
CGGCTCATCTGTAAAGGCACCATTGAAGAACGCATTCTGCAAAGAGCCAAGGAGAAGAGTGAGATTCAGC
GGATGGTGATTTCAGGTGGGAACTTCAAACCAGATACCTTGAAACCCAAAGAGGTGGTTAGTCTTCTTCT
AGACGACGAAGAGTTGGAGAAGAAACTGAGGCTGCGGCAGGAAGAGAAACGGCAACAGGAGGAAACCAAC
CGAGTGAAAGAGCGCAAGCGGAAGCGGGAAAAGTATGCAGAGAAGAAGAAAAAAGAAGATGAATTGGATG
GGAAAAGGAGAAAAGAGGGTGTGAACCTGGTGATCCCATTTGTTCCCTCGGCTGATAACTCCAACCTCTC
TGCTGACGGAGATGACTCCTTCATTAGCGTGGACTCAGCCATGCCAAGCCCTTTCAGTGAGATCTCCATC
AGCAGTGAGCTGCACACTGGCTCCATTCCCCTGGACGAGAGCAGCAGTGACATGCTGGTCATTGTGGATG
ACCCAGCCTCCTCAGCCCCTCAGTCTCGAGCTACCAACTCTCCCGCATCCATAACAGGCTCCGTCTCAGA
TACCGTGAATGGAATTTCCATTCAGGAAATGCCAGCTGCAGGACGTGGTCACTCAGCCCGAAGCCGAGGC
CGCCCCAAAGGTTCAGGAAGCACAGCCAAAGGAGCAGGGAAGGGCCGGAGCCGAAAGTCCACGGCAGGCA
GTGCTGCTGCAATGGCAGGAGCCAAAGCCGGGGCTGCAGCGGCCTCTGCAGCTGCCTATGCCGCATACGG
GTACAACGTGTCTAAAGGAATCTCCGCCAGCAGTCCTCTGCAGACATCCCTTGTTCGGCCTGCTGGCCTT
GCTGACTTTGGACCTTCAAGCGCCTCTTCTCCTTTGAGTTCCCCTTTGAGCAAGGGAAATAATGTTCCTG
GGAATCCCAAGAACCTCCACATGACCAGCAGCCTAGCCCCAGACTCTCTGGTCCGGAAACAGGGCAAAGG
CACCAACCCCTCTGGAGGACGGTAAGCGGCCGCAGAAACAAGGGCGAATTCCAGCACACTGGCGGCCGTT
ACTAGTGGATCCACTAGTCCAGTGTGGTGGAATTCTGCAGATATCCAGCACAGTGGCGGCCGCTCGAGTC
TAGAGGGCCCGTTTAAACCCGCTGATCAGCCTCGACTGTGCCTTCTAGTTGCCAGCCATCTGTTGTTTGC
CCCTCCCCCGTGCCTTCCTTGACCCTGGAAGGTGCCACTCCCACTGTCCTTTCCTAATAAAATGAGGAAA
TTGCATCGCATTGTCTGAGTAGGTGTCATTCTATTCTGGGGGGTGGGGTGGGGCAGGACAGCAAGGGGGA
GGATTGGGAAGACAATAGCAGGCATGCTGGGGATGCGGTGGGCTCTATGGCTTCTGAGGCGGAAAGAACC
AGCTGGGGCTCTAGGGGGTATCCCC
[124 nt withheld, positions 4996-5119]
C
[91 nt withheld, positions 5121-5211]
AGGGTGATGGTTCACGTACCTAGAAGTTCCTATTCCGAAGTTCCTATTCTCTAGAAAGTATAGGAACTTC
CTTGGCCAAAAAGCCTGAACTCACCGCGACGTCTGTCGAGAAGTTTCTGATCGAAAAGTTCGACAGCGTC
TCCGACCTGATGCAGCTCTCGGAGGGCGAAGAATCTCGTGCTTTCAGCTTCGATGTAGGAGGGCGTGGAT
ATGTCCTGCGGGTAAATAGCTGCGCCGATGGTTTCTACAAAGATCGTTATGTTTATCGGCACTTTGCATC
GGCCGCGCTCCCGATTCCGGAAGTGCTTGACATTGGGGAATTCAGCGAGAGCCTGACCTATTGCATCTCC
CGCCGTGCACAGGGTGTCACGTTGCAAGACCTGCCTGAAACCGAACTGCCCGCTGTTCTGCAGCCGGTCG
CGGAGGCCATGGATGCGATCGCTGCGGCCGATCTTAGCCAGACGAGCGGGTTCGGCCCATTCGGACCGCA
AGGAATCGGTCAATACACTACATGGCGTGATTTCATATGCGCGATTGCTGATCCCCATGTGTATCACTGG
CAAACTGTGATGGACGACACCGTCAGTGCGTCCGTCGCGCAGGCTCTCGATGAGCTGATGCTTTGGGCCG
AGGACTGCCCCGAAGTCCGGCACCTCGTGCACGCGGATTTCGGCTCCAACAATGTCCTGACGGACAATGG
CCGCATAACAGCGGTCATTGACTGGAGCGAGGCGATGTTCGGGGATTCCCAATACGAGGTCGCCAACATC
TTCTTCTGGAGGCCGTGGTTGGCTTGTATGGAGCAGCAGACGCGCTACTTCGAGCGGAGGCATCCGGAGC
TTGCAGGATCGCCGCGGCTCCGGGCGTATATGCTCCGCATTGGTCTTGACCAACTCTATCAGAGCTTGGT
TGACGGCAATTTCGATGATGCAGCTTGGGCGCAGGGTCGATGCGACGCAATCGTCCGATCCGGAGCCGGG
ACTGTCGGGCGTACACAAATCGCCCGCAGAAGCGCGGCCGTCTGGACCGATGGCTGTGTAGAAGTACTCG
CCGATAGTGGAAACCGACGCCCCAGCACTCGTCCGAGGGCAAAGGAATAGCACGTACTACGAGATTTCGA
TTCCACCGCCGCCTTCTATGAAAGGTTGGGCTTCGGAATCGTTTTCCGGGACGCCGGCTGGATGATCCTC
CAGCGCGGGGATCTCATGCTGGAGTTCTTCGCCCACCCCAACTTGTTTATTGCAGCTTATAATGGTTACA
AATAAAGCAATAGCATCACAAATTTCACAAATAAAGCATTTTTTTCACTGCATTCTAGTTGTGGTTTGTC
CAAACTCATCAATGTATCTTATCATGTCTGTATACCGTCGACCTCTAGCTAGAGCTTGGCGTAATCATGG
TCATAGCTGTTTCCTGTGTGAAATTGTTATCCGCTCACAATTCCACACAACATACGAGCCGGAAGCATAA
AGTGTAAAGCCTGGGGTGCCTAATGAGTGAGCTAACTCACATTAATTGCGTTGCGCTCACTGCCCGCTTT
CCAGTCGGGAAACCTGTCGTGCCAGCTGCATTAATGAATCGGCCAACGCGCGGGGAGAGGCGGTTTGCGT
ATTGGGCGCTCTTCCGCTTCCTCGCTCACTGACTCGCTGCGCTCGGTCGTTCGGCTGCGGCGAGCGGTAT
CAGCTCACTCAAAGGCGGTAATACGGTTATCCACAGAATCAGGGGATAACGCAGGAAAGAACATGTGAGC
AAAAGGCCAGCAAAAGGCCAGGAACCGTAAAAAGGCCGCGTTGCTGGCGTTTTTCCATAGGCTCCGCCCC
CCTGACGAGCATCACAAAAATCGACGCTCAAGTCAGAGGTGGCGAAACCCGACAGGACTATAAAGATACC
AGGCGTTTCCCCCTGGAAGCTCCCTCGTGCGCTCTCCTGTTCCGACCCTGCCGCTTACCGGATACCTGTC
CGCCTTTCTCCCTTCGGGAAGCGTGGCGCTTTCTCATAGCTCACGCTGTAGGTATCTCAGTTCGGTGTAG
GTCGTTCGCTCCAAGCTGGGCTGTGTGCACGAACCCCCCGTTCAGCCCGACCGCTGCGCCTTATCCGGTA
ACTATCGTCTTGAGTCCAACCCGGTAAGACACGACTTATCGCCACTGGCAGCAGCCACTGGTAACAGGAT
TAGCAGAGCGAGGTATGTAGGCGGTGCTACAGAGTTCTTGAAGTGGTGGCCTAACTACGGCTACACTAGA
AGAACAGTATTTGGTATCTGCGCTCTGCTGAAGCCAGTTACCTTCGGAAAAAGAGTTGGTAGCTCTTGAT
CCGGCAAACAAACCACCGCTGGTAGCGGTGGTTTTTTTGTTTGCAAGCAGCAGATTACGCGCAGAAAAAA
AGGATCTCAAGAAGATCCTTTGATCTTTTCTACGGGGTCTGACGCTCAGTGGAACGAAAACTCACGTTAA
GGGATTTTGGTCATGAGATTATCAAAAAGGATCTTCACCTAGATCCTTTTAAATTAAAAATGAAGTTTTA
AATCAATCTAAAGTATATATGAGTAAACTTGGTCTGACAGTTACCAATGCTTAATCAGTGAGGCACCTAT
CTCAGCGATCTGTCTATTTCGTTCATCCATAGTTGCCTGACTCCCCGTCGTGTAGATAACTACGATACGG
GAGGGCTTACCATCTGGCCCCAGTGCTGCAATGATACCGCGAGACCCACGCTCACCGGCTCCAGATTTAT
CAGCAATAAACCAGCCAGCCGGAAGGGCCGAGCGCAGAAGTGGTCCTGCAACTTTATCCGCCTCCATCCA
GTCTATTAATTGTTGCCGGGAAGCTAGAGTAAGTAGTTCGCCAGTTAATAGTTTGCGCAACGTTGTTGCC
ATTGCTACAGGCATCGTGGTGTCACGCTCGTCGTTTGGTATGGCTTCATTCAGCTCCGGTTCCCAACGAT
CAAGGCGAGTTACATGATCCCCCATGTTGTGCAAAAAAGCGGTTAGCTCCTTCGGTCCTCCGATCGTTGT
CAGAAGTAAGTTGGCCGCAGTGTTATCACTCATGGTTATGGCAGCACTGCATAATTCTCTTACTGTCATG
CCATCCGTAAGATGCTTTTCTGTGACTGGTGAGTACTCAACCAAGTCATTCTGAGAATAGTGTATGCGGC
GACCGAGTTGCTCTTGCCCGGCGTCAATACGGGATAATACCGCGCCACATAGCAGAACTTTAAAAGTGCT
CATCATTGGAAAACGTTCTTCGGGGCGAAAACTCTCAAGGATCTTACCGCTGTTGAGATCCAGTTCGATG
TAACCCACTCGTGCACCCAACTGATCTTCAGCATCTTTTACTTTCACCAGCGTTTCTGGGTGAGCAAAAA
CAGGAAGGCAAAATGCCGCAAAAAAGGGAATAAGGGCGACACGGAAATGTTGAATACTCATACTCTTCCT
TTTTCAATATTATTGAAGCATTTATCAGGGTTATTGTCTCATGAGCGGATACATATTTGAATGTATTTAG
AAAAATAAACAAATAGGGGTTCCGCGCACATTTCCCCGAAAAGTGCCACCTGACGTCGACGGATCGGGAG
ATCTCCCGATCCCCTATGGTGCACTCTCAGTACAATCTGCTCTGATGCCGCATAGTTAAGCCAGTATCTG
CTCCCTGCTTGTGTGTTGGAGGTCGCTGAGTAGTGCGCGAGCAAAATTTAAGCTACAACAAGGCAAGGCT
TGACCGACAATTGCATGAAGAATCTGCTTAGGGTTAGGCGTTTTGCGCTGCTTCGCGATGTACGGGCCAG
ATATACGCGTT
Features (pLannotate 1.2.2; 21 found; start..end, strand, type, name):
      1..380     +  enhancer       CMV enhancer: human cytomegalovirus immediate early enhancer
    381..584     +  promoter       CMV promoter: human cytomegalovirus (CMV) immediate early promoter
    580..613     +  LTR            5' LTR (truncated) (fragment): truncated 5' long terminal repeat (LTR) from HIV-1
    629..647     +  promoter       T7 promoter: promoter for bacteriophage T7 RNA polymerase
    673..696     +  CDS            3xFLAG (fragment): three tandem FLAG® epitope tags
    694..4572    +  CDS            INO80 (fragment): INO80_HUMAN - Also known as INO80A, INOC1, KIAA1259. Experimental evidence at protein level: Swiss-Prot protein existence level 1. ATPase component of the chromatin remodeling INO80 complex which is involved in transcriptional regulation, DNA replication and DNA repair (PubMed:16230350, PubMed:16298340, PubMed:17721549, PubMed:20855601, PubMed:20237820). Binds DNA (PubMed:16298340, PubMed:21303910). As part of the INO80 complex, remodels chromatin by shifting nucleosomes (PubMed:16230350, PubMed:21303910). Regulates transcription upon recruitment by YY1 to YY1-activated genes, where it acts as
   4726..4950    +  polyA_signal   bGH poly(A) signal: bovine growth hormone polyadenylation signal
   4954..4975    +  promoter       SV40 promoter (fragment): SV40 enhancer and early promoter
   4996..5229    +  rep_origin     f1 ori (fragment) (sequence partly withheld): f1 bacteriophage origin of replication; arrow indicates direction of (+) strand synthesis
   5234..5281    +  protein_bind   FRT: FLP-mediated recombination occurs in the 8-bp core sequence TCTAGAAA (Turan and Bode, 2011). FLP recombinase from the Saccharomyces cerevisiae 2μ plasmid
   5289..6311    +  CDS            HygR: aminoglycoside phosphotransferase from E. coli; aph(4)-Ia; confers resistance to hygromycin
   6321..6446    +  CDS            ble (fragment): BLE_KLEPN - Experimental evidence at protein level: Swiss-Prot protein existence level 1. Binding protein with a strong affinity to the bleomycin family of antibiotics. Binds to CL990; an antimitotic-antibiotic compound. From Klebsiella pneumoniae.
   6441..6562    +  polyA_signal   SV40 poly(A) signal: SV40 polyadenylation signal
   6635..6651    -  protein_bind   lac operator: The lac repressor binds to the lac operator to inhibit transcription in E. coli. This inhibition can be relieved by adding lactose or isopropyl-β-D-thiogalactopyranoside (IPTG). lac repressor encoded by lacI
   6659..6689    -  promoter       lac promoter: promoter for the E. coli lac operon
   6704..6725    -  protein_bind   CAP binding site: CAP binding activates transcription in the presence of cAMP. E. coli catabolite activator protein
   6738..6830    -  CDS            lacI (fragment): lac repressor; lacI; The lac repressor binds to the lac operator to inhibit transcription in E. coli. This inhibition can be relieved by adding lactose or isopropyl-β-D-thiogalactopyranoside (IPTG).
   7013..7601    -  rep_origin     ori: high-copy-number ColE1/pMB1/pBR322/pUC origin of replication
   7772..8632    -  CDS            AmpR: β-lactamase; bla; confers resistance to ampicillin, carbenicillin, and related antibiotics
   8633..8737    -  promoter       AmpR promoter: bla
   8796..8848    -  misc_feature   bom (fragment): basis of mobility region from pBR322
