[The description below was written by a language model from this plasmid's Addgene catalogue record and pLannotate feature annotations shown in this document.]
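Description:
pcDNA5FRT/FLAG-Ino80 ΔN-EQ (267-1556) is a mammalian expression plasmid of about 9 kb built on the Invitrogen pcDNA5-FRT backbone. It is maintained in E. coli through a high-copy ColE1/pUC-type origin and an ampicillin resistance gene (β-lactamase). The annotation also picks up short remnants of other vector elements, including partial f1 ori, lac promoter/operator, lacI and bom sequences. These fragments play no evident role in the construct's function.

The payload is a human INO80 cDNA encoding residues 267–1556, so the N-terminal region of the protein is deleted. It also carries an E653Q substitution and is fused at its N-terminus to a FLAG epitope. The feature table annotates this tag only as a short partial match to 3xFLAG, which fits a single FLAG unit. INO80 is the ATPase subunit of the INO80 chromatin remodeling complex. The "EQ" designation suggests an ATPase-site mutation, although the record does not explicitly describe its functional effect. Expression is driven by the CMV immediate-early enhancer and promoter and terminated by the bovine growth hormone polyadenylation signal. A T7 promoter lies just upstream of the coding region and also serves as a sequencing primer site.

Downstream of the expression cassette, an FRT site immediately precedes a hygromycin resistance coding sequence followed by an SV40 poly(A) signal. In this backbone design, FLP recombinase integrates the plasmid into a genomic FRT site in a suitable host cell line. Integration places the hygromycin gene behind a resident promoter, which allows selection of stable, single-site integrants. The associated publication concerns the subunit organization of the human INO80 complex, so the construct is suited to expressing the FLAG-tagged mutant for affinity purification and analysis of associated subunits and remodeling activity.
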