Addgene plasmid #29438: pcDNA5FRT/FLAG-Ino80 ΔN-EQ (267-1556)
Depositing lab: Joan Conaway & Ronald Conaway. Depositing organization: Stowers Institute for Medical Research. Publication: Subunit organization of the human INO80 chromatin remodeling complex: an evolutionarily conserved core complex catalyzes ATP-dependent nucleosome remodeling. Chen L, Cai Y, Jin J, Florens L, Swanson SK, Washburn MP, Conaway JW, Conaway RC. J Biol Chem. 2011 Apr 1;286(13):11283-9. doi: 10.1074/jbc.M111.222505. Epub 2011 Feb 8. PubMed 21303910.
Backbone
  Vector backbone: pcDNA5-FRT
  Backbone manufacturer: Invitrogen
  Vector type: Mammalian Expression
Growth in bacteria
  Bacterial resistance: Ampicillin, 100 μg/mL
  Growth temperature: 37°C
  Growth strain: DH5alpha
  Copy number: High Copy
Gene/Insert
  Gene/Insert name: INO80 (alt name: pcDNA5FRT/FLAG-Ino80 dN-EQ)
  Species: H. sapiens (human)
  Mutation: INO80 267-1556 (a.a.) E653Q
  GenBank ID: NP_060023
  Entrez Gene: INO80 (a.k.a. INO80A, INOC1)
  Tag / fusion protein: Flag (N terminal on insert)
  Cloning method: Restriction Enzyme; 5′ cloning site SalI / XhoI (destroyed during cloning); 3′ cloning site NotI (not destroyed)
  Sequencing primers: 5′ T7
Terms and licenses: Academic/Nonprofit Terms; Industry Terms: Not Available to Industry
How to cite: pcDNA5FRT/FLAG-Ino80 ΔN-EQ (267-1556) was a gift from Joan Conaway & Ronald Conaway (Addgene plasmid # 29438 ; http://n2t.net/addgene:29438 ; RRID:Addgene_29438)
