>Addgene plasmid #29438 | pcDNA5FRT/FLAG-Ino80 ΔN-EQ (267-1556) | addgene partial sequence | sequence record 34882 | 29438 with hINO80-F (GCCCTGAAGAATGCTGAAAA)
ATTTGATGAAGATGCAAAAGAAAGTCGAGCAGCTGCCCTACGGGCAGCAAACAAGTCTGGCACTGGGTTT
GGGGAGAGTTATAGCCTGGCTAACCCATCTATCCGGGCTGGTGAGGATATTCCACAGCCCACAATTTTTA
ATGGCAAATTGAAAGGTTATCAACTGAAAGGCATGAATTGGTTGGCCAATCTATATGAACAGGGTATTAA
TGGCATTCTTGCTGATGAAATGGGCCTTGGTAAAACAGTACAGAGCATTGCCCTTCTGGCCCATCTGGCT
GAGAGAGAGAACATTTGGGGACCTTTCTTAATAATTTCACCTGCGTCTACACTTAACAATTGGCACCAGG
AGTTTACTAGATTTGTTCCTAAATTTAAGGTGCTACCATATTGGGGAAATCCTCATGATAGAAAAGTCAT
CAGAAGGTTCTGGAGTCAGAAGACCCTCTACACTCAGGATGCCCCCTTCCATGTGGTTATTACCAGCTAT
CAGCTGGTGGTGCAGGATGTAAAGTATTTCCAGCGGGTCAAGTGGCAATACATGGTACTGGATCAGGCTC
AGGCGCTCAAGAGTAGTTCCAGTGTTCGTTGGAAGATCCTCTTACAGTTCCAGTGTCGGAATCGGCTTTT
GCTAACCGGGACCCCAATTCAGAACACCATGGCAGAGCTTTGGGCTCTGCTGCATTTCATTATGCCAACA
TTATTTGATTCACATGAGGAATTTAATGAATGGTTTTCCAAGGACATTGAGAGCCATGCCGAAAACAAAT
CTGCTATTGATGAGAATCAACTTTCTCGCTTACACATGATTTTGAAGCCATTTATGCTGAGGAGAATCAA
GAAAGATGTGGAAAATGAATTATCTGACAAGATTGAGATTCTAATGTATTGCCAACTGACCAGCCGACAG
AAGC
