>Addgene plasmid #29438 | pcDNA5FRT/FLAG-Ino80 ΔN-EQ (267-1556) | addgene partial sequence | sequence record 34883 | 29438 with BGH-rev
CCTCTAGACTCGAGCGGCCGCCACTGTGCTGGATATCTGCAGAATTCCACCACACTGGACTAGTGGATCC
ACTAGTAACGGCCGCCAGTGTGCTGGAATTCGCCCTTGTTTCTGCGGCCGCTTACCGTCCTCCAGAGGGG
TTGGTGCCTTTGCCCTGTTTCCGGACCAGAGAGTCTGGGGCTAGGCTGCTGGTCATGTGGAGGTTCTTGG
GATTCCCAGGAACATTATTTCCCTTGCTCAAAGGGGAACTCAAAGGAGAAGAGGCGCTTGAAGGTCCAAA
GTCAGCAAGGCCAGCAGGCCGAACAAGGGATGTCTGCAGAGGACTGCTGGCGGAGATTCCTTTAGACACG
TTGTACCCGTATGCGGCATAGGCAGCTGCAGAGGCCGCTGCAGCCCCGGCTTTGGCTCCTGCCATTGCAG
CAGCACTGCCTGCCGTGGACTTTCGGCTCCGGCCCTTCCCTGCTCCTTTGGCTGTGCTTCCTGAACCTTT
GGGGCGGCCTCGGCTTCGGGCTGAGTGACCACGTCCTGCAGCTGGCATTTCCTGAATGGAAATTCCATTC
ACGGTATCTGAGACGGAGCCTGTTATGGATGCGGGAGAGTTGGTAGCTCGAGACTGAGGGGCTGAGGAGG
CTGGGTCATCCACAATGACCAGCATGTCACTGCTGCTCTCGTCCAGGGGAATGGAGCCAGTGTGCAGCTC
ACTGCTGATGGAGATCTCACTGAAAGGGCTTGGCATGGCTGAGTCCACGCTAATGAAGGAGTCATCTCCG
TCAGCAGAGAGGTTGGAGTTATCAGCCGAGGGAACAAATGGGATCACCAGGTTCACACCCTC
