>Addgene plasmid #29438 | pcDNA5FRT/FLAG-Ino80 ΔN-EQ (267-1556) | addgene partial sequence | sequence record 34884 | 29438 with CMV-F
AGCAGAGCTCTCTGGCTAACTAGAGAACCCACTGCTTACTGGCTTATCGAAATTAATACGACTCACTATA
GGGAGACCCAAGCTGGCTAGCATGCCAGACTACAAGGACGATGATGACAAGCTCGACCACTTATCCATTG
AGCAGCTGAATGCTCGTCGCAGGAAAGTATGGCTCAGCATTGTGAAAAAGGAACTACCAAAGGCAAATAA
GCAGAAAGCTTCAGCTCGTAACCTGTTTCTCACCAATAGCCGAAAGCTTGCTCACCAGTGCATGAAGGAG
GTGCGTCGAGCTGCCTTGCAGGCCCAGAAGAACTGTAAGGAAACCTTGCCTCGTGCCCGCCGCCTCACCA
AGGAGATGCTTCTGTACTGGAAGAAATATGAGAAAGTAGAGAAGGAGCACCGCAAGAGAGCAGAGAAGGA
AGCTTTGGAGCAGCGGAAGTTGGATGAGGAAATGCGGGAGGCCAAGAGGCAACAGCGAAAACTCAACTTC
TTAATTACCCAGACAGAGTTGTATGCCCATTTCATGAGTCGCAAACGAGATATGGGTCATGATGGTATCC
AGGAAGAAATCCTAAGGAAACTGGAAGACAGTTCTACCCAGAGACAAATCGATATAGGTGGAGGAGTGGT
AGTTAACATCACACAGGAGGATTATGATAGTAACCATTTTAAAGCCCAGGCCCTGAAGAATGCTGAAAAT
GCTTACCATATTCACCAAGCTCGGACAAGGTCATTTGATGAAGATGCAAAAGAAAGTCGAGCAGCTGCCC
TACGGGCAGCAAACAAGTCTGGCACTGGGTTTGGGGAGAGTTATAGCCTGGCTAACCCATCTATCCGGGC
TGGTGAGGATATTCCACAGCCCACAATTTTTAATGG
